Addgene plasmid #220809: pT7-NSP3SA11-P2A-NSP5(wt)-SNAP
Purpose: Express separately the Rotavirus SA11 NSP3 protein and the Rotavirus SA11 NSP5 fused with SNAP-tag
Depositing lab: Alex Borodavka. Depositing organization: University of Cambridge.
Backbone
  Vector backbone: pT7
  Vector type: Other
Growth in bacteria
  Bacterial resistance: Ampicillin, 100 μg/mL
  Growth temperature: 37°C
  Growth strain: DH5alpha
  Copy number: High Copy
Gene/Insert
  Gene/Insert name: Rotavirus SA11 NSP3-P2A-NSP5(wt)-SNAP
  Species: Rotavirus SA11
  Cloning method: Restriction Enzyme; 5′ cloning site Unknown (unknown if destroyed)
Terms and licenses: Academic/Nonprofit Terms; Industry Terms: Not Available to Industry
How to cite: pT7-NSP3SA11-P2A-NSP5(wt)-SNAP was a gift from Alex Borodavka (Addgene plasmid # 220809 ; http://n2t.net/addgene:220809 ; RRID:Addgene_220809)
