[The description below was written by a language model from this plasmid's Addgene catalogue record and pLannotate feature annotations shown in this document.]
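Description:
pT7-NSP3SA11-P2A-NSP5(wt)-SNAP is a 5.4 kb, high-copy bacterial plasmid built on a pT7 backbone. It carries a modified rotavirus SA11 gene segment under a bacteriophage T7 promoter. It is propagated in E. coli through a ColE1/pUC-type origin and selected with ampicillin via the β-lactamase gene. Short fragments of lacI, rop, bom, a tetracycline-resistance gene, a T7 gene 10-derived tag and a pUC polylinker, together with an SP6 promoter, appear in the annotation. These look like remnants of the backbone's cloning history rather than functional parts.

The payload is a single open reading frame encoding NSP3, a P2A peptide, wild-type NSP5 and a C-terminal SNAP-tag. NSP3 is the viral protein that binds the 3′ end of rotavirus mRNAs and engages eIF4G to promote their translation. NSP5 cooperates with NSP2 to build the cytoplasmic viroplasms where viral RNA replication takes place. Ribosomal skipping at the P2A site yields NSP3 and NSP5-SNAP as separate polypeptides, matching the stated purpose. The SNAP-tag reacts covalently with benzylguanine-linked substrates, so NSP5 can be labelled with fluorescent dyes.

Downstream of the coding region lie a hepatitis delta virus ribozyme and a T7 terminator. The ribozyme cleaves itself off the T7 transcript, giving a precisely defined 3′ end. This T7 promoter/ribozyme layout is typical of rotavirus reverse-genetics plasmids, which suggests use in T7 polymerase-expressing cells to produce an NSP3-segment-like transcript. The record itself states only the expression purpose and does not specify recovery of recombinant virus.
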