Features (pLannotate 1.2.2; 17 found; start..end, strand, type, name):
      1..48      -  terminator     T7 terminator: transcription terminator for bacteriophage T7 RNA polymerase
     56..105     -  CDS            SET1 (fragment): solubility-enhancement tag derived from T7 phage gene 10B
    118..209     -  ncRNA          HDV ribozyme: Accession: RF00094 - Hepatitis delta virus ribozyme
    344..889     -  CDS            SNAP-tag®: human O6-alkylguanine-DNA-alkyltransferase variant that forms covalent bonds with benzylguanine derivatives fast-reacting variant, optimized for mammalian expression
    920..1513    -  CDS            NSP5_ROTSH: Experimental evidence at protein level: Swiss-Prot protein existence level 1. Plays an essential role in the viral genome replication. Participates, together with NSP2, in the formation of viral factories (viroplasms) which are large inclusions in the host cytoplasm where replication intermediates are assembled and viral RNA replication takes place. Orchestrates the recruitment of viroplasmic proteins such as capsid proteins to these factories. From Rotavirus A (isolate RVA/Monkey/South Africa/SA11-H96/1958/G3P5B[2]) (RV-A) (Simian Agent 11 (isolate SI/South Africa/H96/58)).
   1514..1567    -  CDS            P2A (fragment): 2A peptide from porcine teschovirus-1 polyprotein Eukaryotic ribosomes fail to insert a peptide bond between the Gly and Pro residues, yielding separate polypeptides.
   1571..2515    -  CDS            NSP3_ROTS4: Experimental evidence at protein level: Swiss-Prot protein existence level 1. Plays an important role in stimulating the translation of viral mRNAs. These mRNAs are capped but not polyadenylated, instead terminating in a conserved sequence 'GACC' at the 3' that is recognized by NSP3, which competes with host PABPC1 for EIF4G1 binding. The interaction between NSP3 and host EIF4G1 stabilizes the EIF4E-EIF4G1 interaction, thereby facilitating the initiation of capped mRNA translation. From Rotavirus A (strain RVA/SA11-4F/G3P6[1]) (RV-A) (Simian Agent 11 (strain 4F)).
   2539..2557    -  promoter       T7 promoter: promoter for bacteriophage T7 RNA polymerase
   2577..2630    -  CDS            lacI (fragment): lac repressor; lacI; The lac repressor binds to the lac operator to inhibit transcription in E. coli. This inhibition can be relieved by adding lactose or isopropyl-β-D-thiogalactopyranoside (IPTG).
   2813..3401    -  rep_origin     ori: high-copy-number ColE1/pMB1/pBR322/pUC origin of replication
   3572..4432    -  CDS            AmpR: β-lactamase; bla; confers resistance to ampicillin, carbenicillin, and related antibiotics
   4433..4537    -  promoter       AmpR promoter: bla
   4632..4667    +  CDS            rop (fragment): Rop protein, which maintains plasmids at low copy number; rop
   4769..4817    +  misc_feature   bom (fragment): basis of mobility region from pBR322
   4818..5093    -  CDS            TcR (fragment): tetracycline efflux protein; tet; confers resistance to tetracycline
   5321..5339    +  promoter       SP6 promoter: promoter for bacteriophage SP6 RNA polymerase
   5344..5378    -  misc_feature   MCS (fragment): pUC18/19 multiple cloning site
>Addgene plasmid #220809 | pT7-NSP3SA11-P2A-NSP5(wt)-SNAP | addgene full sequence | sequence record 443929 | Addgene NGS Result
CAAAAAACCCCTCAAGACCCGTTTAGAGGCCCCAAGGGGTTATGCTAGTTATTGCTCAGCGGTGGCAGCA
GCCAACTCAGCTTCCTTTCGGGCTTTGTTAGCAGCCGGATCCTTTTTTTTGAGCTCTCCCTTAGCCATCC
GAGTGGACGACGTCCTCCTTCGGATGCCCAGGTCGGACCGCGAGGAGGTGGAGATGCCATGCCGACCCGG
CCACATAACGCCCCTATAGCCATTTAGGTTTTTGACAGTGTTAGCTTTTAACTATTGTGCTCATAGAGGG
TTATGCATAGATGACAACATACTAACACTGTATTTGATTGTTCAACATGTATCAAAATGGTTAACCCAGC
CCAGGCTTGCCCAGTCTGTGGCCCTCGTGGGCCAGCAGCCACTCTTTCACGGCGAGCCCGCCCTCGTAGC
CCCCCACGTCCAGGTCGCCCTGCACCACCCGGTGGCAGGGGATCAGAATGGGCACGGGATTTCCGCTCAG
GGCGGTTTTCACGGCGGCGGTGGCGGCGGGATTGCCGGCCAGGGCGGCCAGGTGGCTGTAGCTGATGACC
TCTCCGAACTTCACCACTTTCAGCAGTTTCCACAGCACCTGGCGGGTAAAGCTCTCCTGCTGGAACACTG
GGTGGTGCAGGGCTGGCACAGGGAACTCCTCGATGGCCTCAGGCTGGTGAAAGTAGGCGTTGAGCCAGGC
GGTGGCCTGCATCAGTGGCTCTGGTCCGCCCAGCACGGCGGCTGGGGCAGGCACTTCCACGGCGTCGGCG
GCAGATGTTCCTTTGCCCAGGAAGATGATACGGTGCAGGCCCTGTTCGCACCCAGACAGTTCCAGCTTGC
CCAGAGGGCTATCCAGGGTGGTGCGCTTCATTTCGCAGTCTTTGTCCATGGATCCACTTCCAGAACCGGA
TCCAGAACCTAAATCTTCTATAAGTTGCATGGCAACTTGTTTCATTCTCATCCTTAGTGCGAAATATTTC
TTCTTATATTTACAGTTTTTACATTTTCCATCATCTGAATCGCTATCGTCTAATACATAATCGTCAGAAT
CACTTTCTGCTTCTATTCTTGGATAATGTTTCCTACTTTTATGGTTTTGTTTTGATTTCTCTTTTTTTGT
ATCTGTGCTTATAGATATACTACTATCTAAATTGGCTTTTACTTTTAAGCCTTTATTTAATGAAAAATCT
ACTTGATCGCAGCCTACGTTAGATGAAGGTCTTGATTGTGCAGAACTGTCCATGCTTACACCTGCATCGG
CATTTGTTTTCACTGCGTTACTTCGGATTGAAAAACTTGTTAAAGGATCATTTGATGCGGAGTCTGAGGG
TCCGATATCTTCGGGGGATTTGGATAACATGTATTTATTGAACGCTTCGGCGTCTGGGCTTATATATTGT
TCACTTCTTCCTATACTTTTTCCACTTAGGGTACTTGTTGTACTACTACTTTCATTCTTATATATTGTAC
TAGGTATGGAAGGTAAGGAAGTAACGTCTATACTAAGTGACATAGGACCGGGGTTTTCTTCCACGTCTCC
TGCTTGCTTTAACAGAGAGAAGTTCGTTGCTTCGCAACCAAATGAATATTGATAATTACATCTCTGTATT
AATCCTTTGAACATAAGGAATAATTTGTCATAATCAGATATCAAATTACGTATTACTGATTCTAAGTCAT
CAAAAGCGTGCAATGGATTTATCGCATCAATTGAGTTAATTTGCTGTTCAATGTCTGCCTTTATTTCAGG
GTCTAATTCCATTGATCTTAAATACCATTCAATCGAAGAAGTAAGGGATCCAATTTTATTTTGCAAATCA
CGTTCTAGTTTATTATTGTACACTTGAAGCTCAGCTATATGTGCTTGCTGTTGAGAGATGACATTTTGAA
GAGAATGCATATTTTCATTCATTTTTCTTGCTTTCAACACCCAATTATTATATTTTTCATTTACCCTGGA
TTTCAATGATTCAAACCTTTGCTCCAATTGCTCATAGCGCGATTTCCAGTCAATGGTATCCACTTCCATT
TTTTCATCCACAAATGAATCATCCACTTCAACTTCACCACGTTCCAATTTATCACGCATCAATTTTGTGC
ATTTAATAATAGATGATGATTTTCCAGGTATTCTTTTTACACTGAAGCATGCGTTTAAAACTCTCATTTT
TTGATCAATTCCTTTTGATGATAACATCATTCTTAGTTTGTTTACATCCTCATCTAATTTAGCTGCTCTA
GAAGTATCAGCAAGCCAGTTTCTATTTCTTATAGCAGATCCAAATTTATTATTCAAAGCTTGATCAATAG
TTATTGCTTTACCAATCAGATTATTTTTAACACCAGAATCGTCCATCACAAAATCAAATTTATTCTTTAC
TCTAGAATATATATCCTGATAATCATATTCTATTCCCATATTCTCAAGAGCTGAGGTTGCAGCTACAACT
GCAGCTTCAAAAGAAGAGTTAATAATTGAGACGGCCATCTGTTGCGTAGACTCCATCTTGAGCATCAACC
ACTGAAAAGCATTAAATGCCTATAGTGAGTCGTATTAACCCGGGATCGATATCCCCCTGCATTAATGAAT
CGGCCAACGCGCGGGGAGAGGCGGTTTGCGTATTGGGCGCTCTTCCGCTTCCTCGCTCACTGACTCGCTG
CGCTCGGTCGTTCGGCTGCGGCGAGCGGTATCAGCTCACTCAAAGGCGGTAATACGGTTATCCACAGAAT
CAGGGGATAACGCAGGAAAGAACATGTGAGCAAAAGGCCAGCAAAAGGCCAGGAACCGTAAAAAGGCCGC
GTTGCTGGCGTTTTTCCATAGGCTCCGCCCCCCTGACGAGCATCACAAAAATCGACGCTCAAGTCAGAGG
TGGCGAAACCCGACAGGACTATAAAGATACCAGGCGTTTCCCCCTGGAAGCTCCCTCGTGCGCTCTCCTG
TTCCGACCCTGCCGCTTACCGGATACCTGTCCGCCTTTCTCCCTTCGGGAAGCGTGGCGCTTTCTCATAG
CTCACGCTGTAGGTATCTCAGTTCGGTGTAGGTCGTTCGCTCCAAGCTGGGCTGTGTGCACGAACCCCCC
GTTCAGCCCGACCGCTGCGCCTTATCCGGTAACTATCGTCTTGAGTCCAACCCGGTAAGACACGACTTAT
CGCCACTGGCAGCAGCCACTGGTAACAGGATTAGCAGAGCGAGGTATGTAGGCGGTGCTACAGAGTTCTT
GAAGTGGTGGCCTAACTACGGCTACACTAGAAGAACAGTATTTGGTATCTGCGCTCTGCTGAAGCCAGTT
ACCTTCGGAAAAAGAGTTGGTAGCTCTTGATCCGGCAAACAAACCACCGCTGGTAGCGGTGGTTTTTTTG
TTTGCAAGCAGCAGATTACGCGCAGAAAAAAAGGATCTCAAGAAGATCCTTTGATCTTTTCTACGGGGTC
TGACGCTCAGTGGAACGAAAACTCACGTTAAGGGATTTTGGTCATGAGATTATCAAAAAGGATCTTCACC
TAGATCCTTTTAAATTAAAAATGAAGTTTTAAATCAATCTAAAGTATATATGAGTAAACTTGGTCTGACA
GTTACCAATGCTTAATCAGTGAGGCACCTATCTCAGCGATCTGTCTATTTCGTTCATCCATAGTTGCCTG
ACTCCCCGTCGTGTAGATAACTACGATACGGGAGGGCTTACCATCTGGCCCCAGTGCTGCAATGATACCG
CGAGACCCACGCTCACCGGCTCCAGATTTATCAGCAATAAACCAGCCAGCCGGAAGGGCCGAGCGCAGAA
GTGGTCCTGCAACTTTATCCGCCTCCATCCAGTCTATTAATTGTTGCCGGGAAGCTAGAGTAAGTAGTTC
GCCAGTTAATAGTTTGCGCAACGTTGTTGCCATTGCTACAGGCATCGTGGTGTCACGCTCGTCGTTTGGT
ATGGCTTCATTCAGCTCCGGTTCCCAACGATCAAGGCGAGTTACATGATCCCCCATGTTGTGCAAAAAAG
CGGTTAGCTCCTTCGGTCCTCCGATCGTTGTCAGAAGTAAGTTGGCCGCAGTGTTATCACTCATGGTTAT
GGCAGCACTGCATAATTCTCTTACTGTCATGCCATCCGTAAGATGCTTTTCTGTGACTGGTGAGTACTCA
ACCAAGTCATTCTGAGAATAGTGTATGCGGCGACCGAGTTGCTCTTGCCCGGCGTCAATACGGGATAATA
CCGCGCCACATAGCAGAACTTTAAAAGTGCTCATCATTGGAAAACGTTCTTCGGGGCGAAAACTCTCAAG
GATCTTACCGCTGTTGAGATCCAGTTCGATGTAACCCACTCGTGCACCCAACTGATCTTCAGCATCTTTT
ACTTTCACCAGCGTTTCTGGGTGAGCAAAAACAGGAAGGCAAAATGCCGCAAAAAAGGGAATAAGGGCGA
CACGGAAATGTTGAATACTCATACTCTTCCTTTTTCAATATTATTGAAGCATTTATCAGGGTTATTGTCT
CATGAGCGGATACATATTTGAATGTATTTAGAAAAATAAACAAATAGGGGTTCCGCGCACATTTCCCCGA
AAAGTGCCACCTGACGTCTAAGAAACCATTATTATCATGACATTAACCTATAAAAATAGGCGTATCACGA
GGCCCTTTCGTCTCGCGCGTTTCGGTGATGACGGTGAAAACCTCTGACACATGCAGCTCCCGGAGACGGT
CACAGCTTGTCTGTAAGCGGATGCCGGGAGCAGACAAGCCCGTCAGGGCGCGTCAGCGGGTGTTGGCGGG
TGTCGGGGCTGGCTTAACTATGCGGCATCAGAGCAGATTGTACTGAGAGTGCACCATTCGACGCTCTCCC
TTATGCGACTCCTGCATTAAGAAGCAGCCCAGTAGTAGGTTGAGGCCGTTGAGCACCGCCGCCGCAAGGA
ATGGTGCAAGGAGATGGCGCCCAACAGTCCCCCGGCCACGGGGCCTGCCACCATACCCACGCCGAAACAA
GCGCTCATGAGCCCGAAGTGGCGAGCCCGATCTTCCCCATCGGTGATGTCGGCGATATAGGCGCCAGCAA
CCGCACCTGTGGCGCCGGTGATGCCGGCCACGATGCGTCCGGCGTAGAGGATCTGGCTAGCGATGACCCT
GCTGATTGGTTCGCTGACCATTTCCGGGTGCGGGACGGCGTTACCAGAAACTCAGAAGGTTCGTCCAACC
AAACCGACTCTGACGGCAGTTTACGAGAGAGATGATAGGGTCTGCTTCAGTAAGCCAGATGCTACACAAT
TAGGCTTGTACATATTGTCGTTAGAACGCGGCTACAATTAATACATAACCTTATGTATCATACACATACG
ATTTAGGTGACACTATAGAATACAAGCTTGCATGCCTGCAGGTCGACTCTAGAGGATCTCGATCCGGATA
TAGTTCCTCCTTTCAG
