>Addgene plasmid #220809 | pT7-NSP3SA11-P2A-NSP5(wt)-SNAP | depositor partial sequence | sequence record 432240 | Partial
GCTGCAACCTCAGCTCTTGAGAATATGGGAATAGAATATGATTATCAGGATATATATTCTAGAGTAAAGA
ATAAATTTGATTTTGTGATGGACGATTCTGGTGTTAAAAATAATCTGATTGGTAAAGCAATAACTATTGA
TCAAGCTTTGAATAATAAATTTGGATCTGCTATAAGAAATAGAAACTGGCTTGCTGATACTTCTAGAGCA
GCTAAATTAGATGAGGATGTAAACAAACTAAGAATGATGTTATCATCAAAAGGAATTGATCAAAAAATGA
GAGTTTTAAACGCATGCTTCAGTGTAAAAAGAATACCTGGAAAATCATCATCTATTATTAAATGCACAAA
ATTGATGCGTGATAAATTGGAACGTGGTGAAGTTGAAGTGGATGATTCATTTGTGGATGAAAAAATGGAA
GTGGATACCATTGACTGGAAATCGCGCTATGAGCAATTGGAGCAAAGGTTTGAATCATTGAAATCCAGGG
TAAATGAAAAATATAATAATTGGGTGTTGAAAGCAAGAAAAATGAATGAAAATATGCATTCTCTTCAAAA
TGTCATCTCTCAACAGCAAGCACATATAGCTGAGCTTCAAGTGTACAATAATAAACTAGAACGTGATTTG
CAAAATAAAATTGGATCCCTTACTTCTTCGATTGAATGGTATTTAAGATCAATGGAATTAGACCCTGAAA
TAAAGGCAGACATTGAACAGCAAATTAACTCAATTGATGCGATAAATCCATTGCACGCTTTTGATGACTT
AGAATCAGTAATACGTAATTTGATATCTGATTATGACAAATTATTCCTTATGTTCAAAGGATTAATACAG
AGATGTAATTATCAATATTCATTTGGTTGCGAAGCAACGAACTTCTCTCTGTTAAAGCAAGCAGGAGACG
TGGAAGAAAACCCCGGTCCTATGTCACTTAGTATAGACGTTACTTCCTTACCTTCCATACCTAGTACAAT
ATATAAGAATGAAAGTAGTAGTACAACAAGTACCCTAAGTGGAAAAAGTATAGGAAGAAGTGAACAATAT
ATAAGCCCAGACGCCGAAGCGTTCAATAAATACATGTTATCCAAATCCCCCGAAGATATCGGACCCTCAG
ACTCCGCATCAAATGATCCTTTAACAAGTTTTTCAATCCGAAGTAACGCAGTGAAAACAAATGCCGATGC
AGGTGTAAGCATGGACAGTTCTGCACAATCAAGACCTTCATCTAACGTAGGCTGCGATCAAGTAGATTTT
TCATTAAATAAAGGCTTAAAAGTAAAAGCCAATTTAGATAGTAGTATATCTATAAGCACAGATACAAAAA
AAGAGAAATCAAAACAAAACCATAAAAGTAGGAAACATTATCCAAGAATAGAAGCAGAAAGTGATTCTGA
CGATTATGTATTAGACGATAGCGATTCAGATGATGGAAAATGTAAAAACTGTAAATATAAGAAGAAATAT
TTCGCACTAAGGATGAGAATGAAACAAGTTGCCATGCAACTTATAGAAGATTTAGGTTCTGGATCCGGTT
CTGGAAGTGGATCCATGGACAAAGACTGCGAAATGAAGCGCACCACCCTGGATAGCCCTCTGGGCAAGCT
GGAACTGTCTGGGTGCGAACAGGGCCTGCACCGTATCATCTTCCTGGGCAAAGGAACATCTGCCGCCGAC
GCCGTGGAAGTGCCTGCCCCAGCCGCCGTGCTGGGCGGACCAGAGCCACTGATGCAGGCCACCGCCTGGC
TCAACGCCTACTTTCACCAGCCTGAGGCCATCGAGGAGTTCCCTGTGCCAGCCCTGCACCACCCAGTGTT
CCAGCAGGAGAGCTTTACCCGCCAGGTGCTGTGGAAACTGCTGAAAGTGGTGAAGTTCGGAGAGGTCATC
AGCTACAGCCACCTGGCCGCCCTGGCCGGCAATCCCGCCGCCACCGCCGCCGTGAAAACCGCCCTGAGCG
GAAATCCCGTGCCCATTCTGATCCCCTGCCACCGGGTGGTGCAGGGCGACCTGGACGTGGGGGGCTACGA
GGGCGGGCTCGCCGTGAAAGAGTGGCTGCTGGCCCACGAGGGCCACAGACTGGGCAAGCCTGGGCTGGGT
TAACCATTTTGATACATGTTGAACAATCAAATACAGTGTTAGTATGTTGTCATCTATGCATAACCCTCTA
TGAGCACAATAGTTAAAAGCTAACACTGTCAAAAACCTAAATGGCTATAGGGGCGTTATGTGGCCGGGTC
GGCATGGCATCTCCACCTCCTCGCGGTCCGACCTGGGCATCCGAAGGAGGACGTCGTCCACTCGGATGGC
TAAGGGAGAGCTC
